>Addgene plasmid #24381 | GST-FOXO6 | addgene partial sequence | sequence record 30074 | 24381 with pGEX-5
GGTTCCGCGTGGATCCCCGAATTCGGCTGCGAAGCTGCGAGCGCATCAGGTGGACGTGGACCCGGACTTC
GCGCCGCAGAGCCGGCCGCGCTCGTGTACCTGGCCTCTGCCGCAGCCGGACTTGGCCGGCGACGAGGACG
GGGCGCTGGGTGCAGGAGTAGCCGAGGGTTCCGAGGACTGCGGGCCGGAACGCAGGGCGACGGCCCCAGC
GATGGCCCCAGCGCCTCCGCTGGGCGCAGAGGTCGGACCCTTGCGGAAAGCGAAGAGCTCCCGACGGAAC
GCGTGGGGGAACCTTTCCTACGCCGACCTCATCACCAAAGCCATCGAGAGCGCCCCGGACAAGAGACTCA
CGCTCTCGCAGATCTACGACTGGATGGTCCGCTACGTGCCCTACTTCAAGGATAAAGGCGACAGCAACAG
CTCGGCCGGCTGGAAGAACTCCATTCGGCACAACCTGTCGCTGCACACCCGGTTCATCCGCGTGCAGAAC
GAGGGCACTGGCAAGAGTTCATGGTGGATGCTGAACCCCGAGGGCGGAAAGACNGGCAAGACCCCGCGGC
GCCGG
