[The description below was written by a language model from this plasmid's Addgene catalogue record.]
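Description:
GST-FOXO6 is a bacterial expression plasmid built on the pGEX-4T3 backbone (about 5 kb without insert) that carries mouse FOXO6, a member of the FOXO family of forkhead transcription factors, as an insert of roughly 1.4 kb. The coding sequence was introduced by restriction enzyme cloning downstream of the glutathione S-transferase sequence supplied by the backbone, so the protein is produced as an N-terminal GST fusion. The plasmid is maintained in E. coli at high copy number and selected with ampicillin. No feature table accompanies the record, so the promoter and other regulatory elements are not explicitly listed. pGEX-series vectors generally drive the fusion from an IPTG-inducible tac promoter with a lacI repressor gene on the plasmid, and the 4T variants place a thrombin cleavage site between GST and the inserted protein, allowing the tag to be removed after purification. The exact restriction sites used and the boundaries of the FOXO6 fragment are also not stated.

The GST tag allows the recombinant fusion protein to be captured on glutathione resin, giving purified FOXO6 for biochemical work. The associated publication concerns direct regulation of a related family member, FOXO3, by the energy sensor AMP-activated protein kinase. This suggests the construct was made to provide purified FOXO6 as a substrate or comparison protein in in vitro phosphorylation experiments across FOXO family members, although the record does not spell out this use. It would also suit GST pull-down and other protein interaction assays.
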