Addgene plasmid #24381: GST-FOXO6
Depositing lab: Anne Brunet. Depositing organization: Stanford University. Publication: The energy sensor AMP-activated protein kinase directly regulates the mammalian FOXO3 transcription factor. Greer EL, Oskoui PR, Banko MR, Maniar JM, Gygi MP, Gygi SP, Brunet A. J Biol Chem. 2007 Oct 12. 282(41):30107-19. 10.1074/jbc.M705325200 PubMed 17711846.
Backbone
  Vector backbone: pGEX-4T3
  Backbone size w/o insert (bp): 4968
  Vector type: Bacterial Expression
Growth in bacteria
  Bacterial resistance: Ampicillin, 100 μg/mL
  Growth temperature: 37°C
  Growth strain: DH5alpha
  Copy number: High Copy
Gene/Insert
  Gene/Insert name: FOXO6
  Species: M. musculus (mouse)
  Insert size (bp): 1400
  Entrez Gene: FOXO6
  Tag / fusion protein: GST (N terminal on backbone)
  Cloning method: Restriction Enzyme
  Sequencing primers: 5′ pGEX5'; 3′ pGEX3'
Terms and licenses: Academic/Nonprofit Terms; Industry Terms: Not Available to Industry
How to cite: GST-FOXO6 was a gift from Anne Brunet (Addgene plasmid # 24381 ; http://n2t.net/addgene:24381 ; RRID:Addgene_24381)
